>Addgene plasmid #228324 | pMT1482 | addgene full sequence | sequence record 457116 | Addgene NGS Result
GACGAAAGGGCCTCGTGATACGCCTATTTTTATAGGTTAATGTCATGATAATAATGGTTTCTTAGACGTC
AGGTGGCACTTTTCGGGGAAATGTGCGCGGAACCCCTATTTGTTTATTTTTCTAAATACATTCAAATATG
TATCCGCTCATGAGACAATAACCCTGATAAATGCTTCAATAATATTGAAAAAGGAAGAGTATGAGTATTC
AACATTTCCGTGTCGCCCTTATTCCCTTTTTTGCGGCATTTTGCCTTCCTGTTTTTGCTCACCCAGAAAC
GCTGGTGAAAGTAAAAGATGCTGAAGATCAGTTGGGTGCACGAGTGGGTTACATCGAACTGGATCTCAAC
AGCGGTAAGATCCTTGAGAGTTTTCGCCCCGAAGAACGTTTTCCAATGATGAGCACTTTTAAAGTTCTGC
TATGTGGCGCGGTATTATCCCGTATTGACGCCGGGCAAGAGCAACTCGGTCGCCGCATACACTATTCTCA
GAATGACTTGGTTGAGTACTCACCAGTCACAGAAAAGCATCTTACGGATGGCATGACAGTAAGAGAATTA
TGCAGTGCTGCCATAACCATGAGTGATAACACTGCGGCCAACTTACTTCTGACAACGATCGGAGGACCGA
AGGAGCTAACCGCTTTTTTGCACAACATGGGGGATCATGTAACTCGCCTTGATCGTTGGGAACCGGAGCT
GAATGAAGCCATACCAAACGACGAGCGTGACACCACGATGCCTGTAGCAATGGCAACAACGTTGCGCAAA
CTATTAACTGGCGAACTACTTACTCTAGCTTCCCGGCAACAATTAATAGACTGGATGGAGGCGGATAAAG
TTGCAGGACCACTTCTGCGCTCGGCCCTTCCGGCTGGCTGGTTTATTGCTGATAAATCTGGAGCCGGTGA
GCGTGGGTCTCGCGGTATCATTGCAGCACTGGGGCCAGATGGTAAGCCCTCCCGTATCGTAGTTATCTAC
ACGACGGGGAGTCAGGCAACTATGGATGAACGAAATAGACAGATCGCTGAGATAGGTGCCTCACTGATTA
AGCATTGGTAACTGTCAGACCAAGTTTACTCATATATACTTTAGATTGATTTAAAACTTCATTTTTAATT
TAAAAGGATCTAGGTGAAGATCCTTTTTGATAATCTCATGACCAAAATCCCTTAACGTGAGTTTTCGTTC
CACTGAGCGTCAGACCCCGTAGAAAAGATCAAAGGATCTTCTTGAGATCCTTTTTTTCTGCGCGTAATCT
GCTGCTTGCAAACAAAAAAACCACCGCTACCAGCGGTGGTTTGTTTGCCGGATCAAGAGCTACCAACTCT
TTTTCCGAAGGTAACTGGCTTCAGCAGAGCGCAGATACCAAATACTGTTCTTCTAGTGTAGCCGTAGTTA
GGCCACCACTTCAAGAACTCTGTAGCACCGCCTACATACCTCGCTCTGCTAATCCTGTTACCAGTGGCTG
CTGCCAGTGGCGATAAGTCGTGTCTTACCGGGTTGGACTCAAGACGATAGTTACCGGATAAGGCGCAGCG
GTCGGGCTGAACGGGGGGTTCGTGCACACAGCCCAGCTTGGAGCGAACGACCTACACCGAACTGAGATAC
CTACAGCGTGAGCTATGAGAAAGCGCCACGCTTCCCGAAGGGAGAAAGGCGGACAGGTATCCGGTAAGCG
GCAGGGTCGGAACAGGAGAGCGCACGAGGGAGCTTCCAGGGGGAAACGCCTGGTATCTTTATAGTCCTGT
CGGGTTTCGCCACCTCTGACTTGAGCGTCGATTTTTGTGATGCTCGTCAGGGGGGCGGAGCCTATGGAAA
AACGCCAGCAACGCGGCCTTTTTACGGTTCCTGGCCTTTTGCTGGCCTTTTGCTCACATGTTCTTTCCTG
CGTTATCCCCTGATTCTGTGGATAACCGTATTACCGCCTTTGAGTGAGCTGATACCGCTCGCCGCAGCCG
AACGACCGAGCGCAGCGAGTCAGTGAGCGAGGAAGCGGAAGAGCGCCCAATACGCAAACCGCCTCTCCCC
GCGCGTTGGCCGATTCATTAATGCAGCTGGCACGACAGGTTTCCCGACTGGAAAGCGGGCAGTGAGCGCA
ACGCAATTAATGTGAGTTAGCTCACTCATTAGGCACCCCAGGCTTTACACTTTATGCTTCCGGCTCGTAT
GTTGTGTGGAATTGTGAGCGGATAACAATTTCACACAGGAAACAGCTATGACCATGATTACGCCGCTAGC
CATGGTTGTGCGACAGATTCACTGTGAAAGACTGTTCATTATACCCACGTTTCACTGGGAGATGTAAGCC
TTAGGTGTTTTACCCTGATTAGATAATACAATAACCAACAGAAATACGAGAATCTAAACTAATTTCGATG
ATTCATTTTTCTTTTTACCGCGCTGCCTCTTTTGGCAATTCTTTCACCTATATTCTACCTTCTCTTTCCT
TTTGTTCTAAACTTATTACCAGCTATCTATGTCGAATCAAGAAGAAGGACTTAAACTGTGGGGTGGCAGG
TTTACTGGGGCTACTGACCCCTTGATGGATTTGTATAACGCTTCCTTACCTTACGACAAGAAAATGTACA
AGGTGGATTTAGAAGGAACAAAAGTTTACACTGAGGGCCTGGAGAAAATTAATTTGCTAACTAAAGACGA
ACTAAGTGAGATTCATCGTGGTCTCAAATTGATTGAAGCAGAGTGGGCAGAAGGGAAGTTTGTTGAGAAG
CCAGGGGATGAGGATATTCACACTGCTAATGAACGTCGCTTGGGTGAGTTGATTGGTCGTGGAATCTCTG
GTAAGGTTCATACCGGAAGGTCTAGAAATGATCAAGTTGCCACTGATATGCGGTTGTATGTCAGAGACAA
TCTAACTCAGTTGGCTGACTATCTGAAGCAGTTCATTCAAGTAATCATCAAGAGAGCTGAACAGGAAATA
GACGTCTTGATGCCCGGTTATACTCACTTGCAAAGAGCTCAACCAATCAGATGGTCTCACTGGTTGAGCA
TGTATGCTACCTATTTCACTGAAGATTATGAGAGACTGAATCAAATCGTTAAAAGGTTGAACAAATCCCC
ATTGGGAGCTGGAGCTTTGGCTGGTCATCCTTATGGAATTGATCGTGAATACATTGCTGAGAGATTAGGG
TTTGATTCTGTTATTGGTAATTCTTTGGCCGCTGTTTCAGACAGAGATTTTGTAGTCGAAACCATGTTCT
GGTCTTCGTTGTTTATGAATCATATTTCTCGATTCTCAGAAGATTTGATCATTTACTCCACTGGAGAGTT
TGGATTTATCAAGTTGGCAGATGCTTATTCTACTGGATCTTCTCTGATGCCTCAAAAAAAAAACCCAGAC
TCTTTGGAGTTATTGAGGGGTAAATCTGGTAGATGTTTTGGGGCCTTGGCTGGTTTCCTCATGTCTATTA
AGTCCATTCCGTCAACCTATAACAAAGATATGCAAGAGGATAAGGAGCCTTTATTTGATACTCTAATCAC
TGTAGAGCACTCGATTTTGATAGCATCCGGTGTAGTTTCTACCTTGAACATTGATGCCGAACGAATGAAG
AATGCTCTAACTATGGATATGCTGGCTACAGATCTTGCCGACTATTTAGTTAGAAGGGGAGTTCCATTCA
GAGAAACTCACCACATTTCTGGTGAATGTGTCAGACAAGCCGAGGAGTTGAACCTTTCTGGTATTGATCA
GTTGTCCCTCGAACAATTGAAATCCATTGACTCCCGTTTTGAGGCTGATGTGGCTTCAACGTTTGACTTT
GAAGCCAGTGTTGAAAAAAGAACTGCCACCGGAGGAACTTCTAAGACTGCTGTTTTAAAGCAATTGGATG
CACTGAATGAAAAGCTAGAGTCTTGACTGCAGGTCGACTCTAGAGGATCCATGATACGAAACGTACCGTA
TCGTTAAGGTTGATATATAAATCCCAGATGATCTGCTTTTGAAACTATTTTCAGTATCTTGATTCGTACT
AGTATGGTTTCTAAGGGTGAAGAGTTGTTCACTGGTGTTGTTCCAATCTTGGTTGAGTTGGACGGTGACG
TTAACGGACACAAGTTCTCTGTTTCTGGTGAAGGTGAGGGTGACGCTACTTACGGAAAGTTGACTTTGAA
GTTCATCTGTACTACTGGTAAGTTGCCAGTTCCATGGCCAACTTTGGTTACTACTTTGACTTACGGTGTT
CAGTGTTTCTCCAGATACCCAGACCACATGAAGCAGCACGATTTCTTCAAGTCTGCTATGCCAGAGGGTT
ACGTTCAAGAGAGAACTATCTTCTTCAAGGACGACGGTAACTACAAGACTAGAGCTGAGGTTAAGTTCGA
GGGTGACACATTGGTTAACAGAATCGAGTTGAAGGGTATCGACTTCAAAGAGGACGGAAACATCTTGGGT
CACAAGTTGGAGTACAACTACAACTCCCACAACGTTTACATCATGGCTGACAAGCAGAAGAACGGTATCA
AGGTTAACTTCAAGATCAGACACAACATCGAGGACGGTTCCGTTCAATTGGCTGACCACTACCAACAGAA
CACTCCAATTGGTGACGGTCCAGTTTTGTTGCCAGACAACCACTACTTGTCCACTCAATCCGCTTTGTCC
AAGGACCCAAACGAGAAGAGAGATCACATGGTTTTGTTGGAGTTCGTTACTGCTGCTGGTATCACTTTGG
GTATGGACGAGTTGTACAAGTAACTCGAGCCTTAGACATGACTGTTCCTCAGTTCAAGTTGGGCACTTAC
GAGAAGACCGGTCTTGCTAGATTCTAATCAAGAGGATGTCAGAATGCCATTTGCCTGAGAGATGCAGGCT
TCATTTTTGATACTTTTTTATTTGTAACCTATATAGTATAGGATTTTTTTTGTCATTTTGTTTCTTCTCG
TACGAGCTTGCTCCTGATCAGCCTATCTCGCAGCTGATGAATATCTTGTGGTAGGGGTTTGGGAAAATCA
TTCGAGTTTGATGTTTTTCTTGGTATTTCCCACTCCTCTTCAGAGTACAGAAGATTAAGTGAGACGTTCG
TTTGTGCAAGCTTAGATCCCCGGGTACCGAGCTCGAATTCGCCGTACCACTTCAAAACACCCAAGCACAG
CATACTAAATTTCCCCTCTTTCTTCCTCTAGGGTGTCGTTAATTACCCGTACTAAAGGTTTGGAAAAGAA
AAAAGAGACCGCCTCGTTTCTTTTTCTTCGTCGAAAAAGGCAATAAAAATTTTTATCACGTTTCTTTTTC
TTGAAAATTTTTTTTTTTGATTTTTTTCTCTTTCGATGACCTCCCATTGATATTTAAGTTAATAAACGGT
CTTCAATTTCTCAAGTTTCAGTTTCATTTTTCTTGTTCTATTACAACTTTTTTTACTTCTTGCTCATTAG
AAAGAAAGCATAGCAATCTAATCTAAGTTTTAATTACAAAATGAAGAAGCCAGAGTTGACTGCTACTTCC
GTTGAGAAGTTCTTGATCGAGAAGTTCGACTCCGTTTCCGACTTGATGCAATTGTCTGAAGGTGAAGAGT
CCAGAGCTTTCTCCTTTGACGTTGGTGGTAGAGGTTACGTTTTGAGAGTTAATTCCTGTGCTGACGGTTT
CTACAAGGACAGATACGTTTACAGACACTTCGCTTCCGCTGCTTTGCCAATTCCAGAGGTTTTGGACATT
GGTGAGTTCTCCGAGTCCTTGACTTACTGTATCTCCAGAAGAGCTCAGGGAGTTACATTGCAAGACTTGC
CAGAAACTGAGTTGCCAGCTGTTTTGCAACCAGTTGCTGAAGCTATGGACGCTATTGCTGCTGCTGACTT
GTCTCAAACTTCTGGTTTTGGTCCATTCGGTCCACAGGGTATTGGTCAGTACACTACTTGGAGAGACTTC
ATCTGTGCTATCGCTGACCCACATGTTTACCACTGGCAAACTGTTATGGACGATACTGTTTCCGCTTCCG
TTGCTCAGGCTTTGGACGAATTGATGTTGTGGGCTGAAGATTGTCCTGAGGTTAGACATTTGGTTCACGC
TGACTTCGGTTCCAACAACGTTTTGACTGACAACGGTAGAATCACTGCTGTTATCGACTGGTCCGAAGCT
ATGTTCGGTGACTCTCAATACGAGGTTGCTAACATCTTCTTTTGGAGACCATGGTTGGCTTGTATGGAAC
AGCAGACTAGATACTTCGAGAGAAGACACCCAGAATTGGCTGGTTCCCCAAGATTGAGAGCTTACATGTT
GAGAATCGGTTTGGACCAGTTGTACCAGTCCTTGGTTGATGGTAACTTCGATGATGCTGCTTGGGCTCAA
GGTAGATGTGACGCTATCGTTAGATCCGGTGCTGGTACTGTTGGTAGAACTCAGATTGCTAGAAGATCCG
CTGCTGTTTGGACTGACGGTTGTGTTGAAGTTTTGGCTGACTCCGGTAACAGAAGACCATCCACTAGACC
AAGAGCTAAAGAGGTTGGTAGAGTTTAAGTATTAAGAACGTTATTTATATTTCAAATTTTTCTTTTTTTT
CTCTACAGACGCTGTACGCATGTAACATTATACTGAAAACCTTGCTTGAGAAGGTTTTGGGACGCTCGAA
GATCCAGCTGCATTAATGAATCGGCCAACGCGCGGGGAGAGGCGGTTTGCGTATTGGGCGCTCTTCCGCT
TCCTCGGAATTCACTGGCCGTCGTTTTACAACGTCGTGACTGGGAAAACCCTGGCGTTACCCAACTTAAT
CGCCTTGCAGCACATCCCCCTTTCGCCAGCTGGCGTAATAGCGAAGAGGCCCGCACCGATCGCCCTTCCC
AACAGTTGCGCAGCCTGAATGGCGAATGGCGCCTGATGCGGTATTTTCTCCTTACGCATCTGTGCGGTAT
TTCACACCGCATATGGTGCACTCTCAGTACAATCTGCTCTGATGCCGCATAGTTAAGCCAGCCCCGACAC
CCGCCAACACCCGCTGACGCGCCCTGACGGGCTTGTCTGCTCCCGGCATCCGCTTACAGACAAGCTGTGA
CCGTCTCCGGGAGCTGCATGTGTCAGAGGTTTTCACCGTCATCACCGAAACGCGCGA
Features (pLannotate 1.2.2; 21 found; start..end, strand, type, name):
     96..200     +  promoter       AmpR promoter: bla
    201..1061    +  CDS            AmpR: β-lactamase; bla; confers resistance to ampicillin, carbenicillin, and related antibiotics
   1232..1820    +  rep_origin     ori: high-copy-number ColE1/pMB1/pBR322/pUC origin of replication
   2003..2095    +  CDS            lacI (fragment): lac repressor; lacI; The lac repressor binds to the lac operator to inhibit transcription in E. coli. This inhibition can be relieved by adding lactose or isopropyl-β-D-thiogalactopyranoside (IPTG).
   2108..2129    +  protein_bind   CAP binding site: CAP binding activates transcription in the presence of cAMP. E. coli catabolite activator protein
   2144..2174    +  promoter       lac promoter: promoter for the E. coli lac operon
   2182..2198    +  protein_bind   lac operator: The lac repressor binds to the lac operator to inhibit transcription in E. coli. This inhibition can be relieved by adding lactose or isopropyl-β-D-thiogalactopyranoside (IPTG). lac repressor encoded by lacI
   2243..2311    +  CDS            DED81 (fragment): SYNC_SACPA - Protein inferred from homology: Swiss-Prot protein existence level 3. From Saccharomyces paradoxus (Yeast) (Saccharomyces douglasii).
   2503..3867    +  CDS            ARG4: ARLY_YEAST - Experimental evidence at protein level: Swiss-Prot protein existence level 1. From Saccharomyces cerevisiae (strain ATCC 204508 / S288c) (Baker's yeast).
   3877..3900    -  misc_feature   MCS (fragment): pUC18/19 multiple cloning site
   3994..4710    +  CDS            EGFP: EGFP is a basic (constitutively fluorescent) green fluorescent protein published in 1996, derived from Aequorea victoria. It is reported to be a rapidly-maturing weak dimer with moderate acid sensitivity.
   4719..4784    +  CDS            AOX1 (fragment): ALOX1_KOMPC - Experimental evidence at protein level: Swiss-Prot protein existence level 1. Major isoform of alcohol oxidase, which catalyzes the oxidation of methanol to formaldehyde and hydrogen peroxide, the first step in the methanol utilization pathway of methylotrophic yeasts. From Komagataella phaffii (strain ATCC 76273 / CBS 7435 / CECT 11047 / NRRL Y-11430 / Wegner 21-1) (Yeast) (Pichia pastoris).
   4788..5034    +  terminator     AOX1 terminator: Pichia pastoris AOX1; transcription terminator for AOX1
   5055..5080    -  misc_feature   MCS (fragment): pUC18/19 multiple cloning site
   5079..5417    +  promoter       TEF1 promoter (fragment): S. cerevisiae TEF1; promoter for EF-1α
   5431..6453    +  CDS            hph: KHYB_ECOLX - Experimental evidence at protein level: Swiss-Prot protein existence level 1. The aminoglycoside phosphotransferases achieve inactivation of their antibiotic substrates by phosphorylation. Only phosphorylates hygromycin and closely related compounds such as demethyl analogs and destomycin. From Escherichia coli.
   6468..6581    +  terminator     CYC1 terminator (fragment): S. cerevisiae CYC1; transcription terminator for CYC1
   6584..6641    -  CDS            lacI (fragment): lac repressor; lacI; The lac repressor binds to the lac operator to inhibit transcription in E. coli. This inhibition can be relieved by adding lactose or isopropyl-β-D-thiogalactopyranoside (IPTG).
   6659..6816    +  CDS            lacZα (fragment): LacZα fragment of β-galactosidase; lacZ fragment
   6822..6921    -  misc_feature   bom (fragment): basis of mobility region from pBR322
   7023..1       -  CDS            rop (fragment) (across the origin): Rop protein, which maintains plasmids at low copy number; rop
