[The description below was written by a language model from this plasmid's Addgene catalogue record and pLannotate feature annotations shown in this document.]
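Description:
pMT1482 is a 7,057-nt yeast expression and synthetic-biology plasmid built on a pUC19 backbone. It carries the high-copy ColE1/pUC origin and the bla ampicillin-resistance gene for propagation in E. coli, along with leftover pUC sequences such as lac promoter/operator elements and fragments of lacZα, lacI, bom and rop. No yeast replication origin (2μ, CEN/ARS or similar) is annotated. This suggests the plasmid is meant to integrate into the yeast genome rather than be maintained episomally, although the record does not say so explicitly.

The payload is an EGFP reporter placed under KpPhl1.21, a synthetic promoter regulated by 2,4-diacetylphloroglucinol (DAPG). The promoter itself is not annotated in the feature table, but presumably lies in the short unannotated stretch just upstream of the EGFP coding sequence. EGFP is followed by the AOX1 terminator from Komagataella phaffii (Pichia pastoris). This terminator and the "Kp" prefix of the promoter name point to that methylotrophic yeast as the likely host, although the record does not name the host. Downstream, a hygromycin phosphotransferase gene (hph) driven by a TEF1 promoter fragment and ended by a CYC1 terminator fragment provides hygromycin selection in yeast. The table also annotates a full-length Saccharomyces cerevisiae ARG4 (argininosuccinate lyase) coding sequence preceded by a DED81 fragment. Its role is not stated; it could serve as an auxotrophic marker or as a homology region for integration.

No DAPG-responsive regulator gene is annotated, so the regulator is presumably supplied from another construct or by the host strain. The plasmid serves as a fluorescent readout for measuring DAPG-regulated promoter strength, in work on designing strong inducible synthetic promoters in yeasts.
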