Addgene plasmid #228324: pMT1482
Purpose: 2,4-Diacetylphloroglucinol (DAPG)-regulatable EGFP expression
Depositing lab: Jun Ishii. Depositing organization: Kobe University. Publication: Designing strong inducible synthetic promoters in yeasts. Tominaga M, Shima Y, Nozaki K, Ito Y, Someda M, Shoya Y, Hashii N, Obata C, Matsumoto-Kitano M, Suematsu K, Matsukawa T, Hosoya K, Hashiba N, Kondo A, Ishii J. Nat Commun. 2024 Dec 19;15(1):10653. doi: 10.1038/s41467-024-54865-z. PubMed 39702268.
Backbone
  Vector backbone: pUC19
  Vector type: Yeast Expression, Synthetic Biology
  Selectable markers: Hygromycin
Growth in bacteria
  Bacterial resistance: Ampicillin, 100 μg/mL
  Growth temperature: 37°C
  Growth strain: DH5alpha
  Copy number: High Copy
Gene/Insert
  Gene/Insert name: EGFP
  Species: Synthetic; Aequorea victoria
  Promoter: 2,4-Diacetylphloroglucinol-regulatable synthetic promoter (KpPhl1.21)
  Cloning method: Ligation Independent Cloning
Terms and licenses: Academic/Nonprofit Terms; Industry Terms: Not Available to Industry
How to cite: pMT1482 was a gift from Jun Ishii (Addgene plasmid # 228324 ; http://n2t.net/addgene:228324 ; RRID:Addgene_228324)
